Addgene plasmid #173130: pDONR221-kcnj3b
Purpose: This gene was cloned into the gateway middle entry vector. It can be used for generating antisense riboprobe or gene expression using a gateway system.
Depositing lab: GuangJun Zhang. Depositing organization: Purdue University. Publication: Evolution of inwardly rectifying potassium channels and their gene expression in zebrafish embryos. Silic MR, Murata SH, Park SJ, Zhang G. Dev Dyn. 2021 Sep 23. doi: 10.1002/dvdy.425. PubMed 34558132.
Backbone
  Vector backbone: pDONR221
  Backbone manufacturer: Invitrogen
  Backbone size w/o insert (bp): 2550
  Total vector size (bp): 4170
  Vector type: PCR cloning vector
Growth in bacteria
  Bacterial resistance: Kanamycin, 50 μg/mL
  Growth temperature: 37°C
  Growth strain: DH5alpha
  Copy number: High Copy
Gene/Insert
  Gene/Insert name: kcnj3b (alt name: si:dkey-114o13.3)
  Species: D. rerio (zebrafish)
  Insert size (bp): 1620
  GenBank ID: XM_005165856.4
  Entrez Gene: kcnj3b (a.k.a. si:dkey-114o13.3)
  Promoter: No promoter at 5 end; T7 promoter at 3 end.
  Cloning method: Gateway Cloning
  Sequencing primers: 5′ M13F; 3′ M13R
Terms and licenses: Academic/Nonprofit Terms; Industry Terms: Not Available to Industry
Depositor comments: This gene was cloned from a pool of mixed zebrafish embryos (1-3dpf) using RT-PCR.
How to cite: pDONR221-kcnj3b was a gift from GuangJun Zhang (Addgene plasmid # 173130 ; http://n2t.net/addgene:173130 ; RRID:Addgene_173130)
