[The description below was written by a language model from this plasmid's Addgene catalogue record and pLannotate feature annotations shown in this document.]
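Description:
pDONR221-kcnj3b is a Gateway middle entry clone built on the Invitrogen pDONR221 backbone, carrying the zebrafish (Danio rerio) kcnj3b gene, also annotated as si:dkey-114o13.3. The plasmid totals about 4.2 kb, of which roughly 1.6 kb is insert. It is maintained in E. coli at high copy from a ColE1/pUC-type origin and selected with kanamycin through an aminoglycoside phosphotransferase (KanR) cassette. According to the depositor, the insert was amplified by RT-PCR from pooled embryos at 1 to 3 days post-fertilization.

The coding sequence runs in the forward orientation between attL1 and attL2, the recombination sites that LR Clonase uses to transfer an insert directionally into attR-bearing destination vectors. Automated annotation matches the open reading frame to mammalian KCNJ3 (GIRK1), a G protein-gated inwardly rectifying potassium channel subunit, which is consistent with kcnj3b being a zebrafish homologue. There is no promoter upstream of the gene, so the entry clone is not itself an expression construct. rrnB T1 and T2 terminators upstream of attL1 shield the insert from read-through transcription originating in the backbone, and the short lacI and lacZα fragments detected nearby are backbone remnants with no evident function. A T7 promoter sits just beyond attL2 and points back toward the insert, so in vitro transcription with T7 RNA polymerase yields antisense RNA.

This arrangement supports the two stated uses: making antisense riboprobes to detect kcnj3b transcripts, as in gene expression studies of zebrafish embryos, and serving as the middle-entry element in Gateway recombination to place the channel gene under a promoter of choice.
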