Features (pLannotate 1.2.2; 10 found; start..end, strand, type, name):
    121..213     +  CDS            lacI (fragment): lac repressor; lacI; The lac repressor binds to the lac operator to inhibit transcription in E. coli. This inhibition can be relieved by adding lactose or isopropyl-β-D-thiogalactopyranoside (IPTG).
    268..295     -  terminator     rrnB T2 terminator: transcription terminator T2 from the E. coli rrnB gene
    427..470     +  terminator     rrnB T1 terminator: Escherichia coli rrnB; transcription terminator T1 from the E. coli rrnB gene
    517..553     -  CDS            lacZα (fragment): LacZα fragment of β-galactosidase; lacZ fragment
    569..668     +  protein_bind   attL1: mutant version of attL; recombination site for the Gateway® LR reaction LR Clonase™
    674..2275    +  CDS            KCNJ3: KCNJ3_BOVIN - Also known as GIRK1. Experimental evidence at protein level: Swiss-Prot protein existence level 1. This potassium channel is controlled by G proteins. Inward rectifier potassium channels are characterized by a greater tendency to allow potassium to flow into the cell rather than out of it. Their voltage dependence is regulated by the concentration of extracellular potassium; as external potassium is raised, the voltage range of the channel opening shifts to more positive voltages. The inward rectification is mainly due to the blockage of outward current by internal magnesium. Thi
   2295..2394    -  protein_bind   attL2: mutant version of attL; recombination site for the Gateway® LR reaction LR Clonase™
   2412..2430    -  promoter       T7 promoter: promoter for bacteriophage T7 RNA polymerase
   2564..3373    +  CDS            KanR: aminoglycoside phosphotransferase; aph(3')-Ia; confers resistance to kanamycin in bacteria or G418 (Geneticin®) in eukaryotes
   3520..4108    +  rep_origin     ori: high-copy-number ColE1/pMB1/pBR322/pUC origin of replication
>Addgene plasmid #173130 | pDONR221-kcnj3b | addgene full sequence | sequence record 342883 | Addgene NGS Result
CTTTCCTGCGTTATCCCCTGATTCTGTGGATAACCGTATTACCGCCTTTGAGTGAGCTGATACCGCTCGC
CGCAGCCGAACGACCGAGCGCAGCGAGTCAGTGAGCGAGGAAGCGGAAGAGCGCCCAATACGCAAACCGC
CTCTCCCCGCGCGTTGGCCGATTCATTAATGCAGCTGGCACGACAGGTTTCCCGACTGGAAAGCGGGCAG
TGAGCGCAACGCAATTAATACGCGTACCGCTAGCCAGGAAGAGTTTGTAGAAACGCAAAAAGGCCATCCG
TCAGGATGGCCTTCTGCTTAGTTTGATGCCTGGCAGTTTATGGCGGGCGTCCTGCCCGCCACCCTCCGGG
CCGTTGCTTCACAACGTTCAAATCCGCTCCCGGCGGATTTGTCCTACTCAGGAGAGCGTTCACCGACAAA
CAACAGATAAAACGAAAGGCCCAGTCTTCCGACTGAGCCTTTCGTTTTATTTGATGCCTGGCAGTTCCCT
ACTCTCGCGTTAACGCTAGCATGGATGTTTTCCCAGTCACGACGTTGTAAAACGACGGCCAGTCTTAAGC
TCGGGCCCCAAATAATGATTTTATTTTGACTGATAGTGACCTGTTCGTTGCAACAAATTGATGAGCAATG
CTTTTTTATAATGCCAACTTTGTACAAAAAAGCAGGCTTCACCATGTCCGCGTTGAGGAAAAAATTTGGG
GATGATTATCAGGTGGTGACCACCTCGTCCAGCGGCGGCGGGTTCAACCAAGCGGCCCCCGAGAAGAAAA
GGAAACGTCAGCGCTTTGTGGACAAGAACGGCCGCTGTAACGTCCAGCACGGGAACCTGGGAGGAGAGAC
GAGCCGGTACCTGTCCGACCTGTTCACCACGCTCGTGGACCTCAAATGGCGCTGGAACCTTTTCATCTTC
ATCCTCACATACACGGTGGCGTGGCTCTTCATGGCTTCTATGTGGTGGGTCATTGCTTTTATACGCGGAG
ACATGAACCAGGCCCACGACGACAAGTACACGCCGTGCGTGGCCAATGTGTACAACTTTCCCTCCGCTTT
TCTGTTCTTCATCGAGACCGAGGCCACTATCGGATACGGTTACCGCTACATTACAGACAAGTGTCCGGAA
GGCATCATTCTCTTCCTCTTCCAGTCCATCCTAGGCTCTATAGTGGACGCTTTTCTAATCGGCTGCATGT
TCATCAAGATGTCCCAGCCGAAGAAACGCGCGGAGACGCTCATGTTCAGCGAGCACGCGGCGATTTCCAT
GCGTGACGGCAAACTGACCCTGATGTTCCGCGTGGGGAACCTGCGCAACAGCCATATGGTCTCCGCGCAA
ATACGCTGCAAACTGCTCAAATCCCGTCAGACTCCCGAGGGCGAGTTTTTGCCTCTGGATCAACTTGAGC
TGGATGTTGGGTTCAGTACCGGAGCTGACCAGCTTTTCCTAGTGTCTCCTCTGACAATCTGCCATGTGAT
CGACTCCAAGAGCCCATTCTACGACCTCTCGCTCAGGTCCATGCAAACAGAGCAATTTGAGATTGTGGTT
ATCTTAGAAGGGATCGTGGAGACCACCGGTATGACATGCCAGGCTCGTACTTCCTACACAGAGGACGAGG
TTCTGTGGGGTCACCGATTCTATCCTGTCATTTCTCTGGAGGAGGGATTCTTCAAGGTTGACTATTCGCA
GTTTCATGGCACTTTTGAGGTTCCCACACCACCGCACAGTGTTAAAGAACAGGAGGAGAGTCTGCTGCTG
TCGTCCCCCCTGACAGCCCCCTCTCTGTGCCACAGCGCAGGTGGGGTTACAGAGGGCAGTGGCACACTGG
AAGGTCTGGAGCTTCAAAGCGATGCAGAAACTGGCTCCATCAATATTGCAACCCCAATGCCAACCAACAA
ACTGCCTGCCAAACTTCAGAAGCTCACAGGACGGGAGGTCCCCATTCGGGATGGAATGCCCCGTAAGCTT
CTGCGCATGAGCTCGGAAATCACCTACAACCTGGGCGACCTGCCCGTCAAACTCCAGCGAATCAGCTCAG
CTCCGGGCGTGGCAGAAGAGAGGCTTCAGCCAATCAGTTCCATGCTGAGCCCCACAGAGGACAGACTGGC
TCCCAAGCTGGGCTTAATAGGTGGAGCTGAAACTATCAGCCAATCAGTGACAGATCTGCCGCCAAAACTG
CAGAGGTTGGCTGGCGGGGTCGGGGTGGGAGGAGTCGGAATCGGAGGACGAATGGATGGTCATCTGCCTC
CCAAACTAAGAAAAATGAACTCTGAGAGGTTCACAGGCTTGAGTTTAAAATGAGACCCAGCTTTCTTGTA
CAAAGTTGGCATTATAAGAAAGCATTGCTTATCAATTTGTTGCAACGAACAGGTCACTATCAGTCAAAAT
AAAATCATTATTTGCCATCCAGCTGATATCCCCTATAGTGAGTCGTATTACATGGTCATAGCTGTTTCCT
GGCAGCTCTGGCCCGTGTCTCAAAATCTCTGATGTTACATTGCACAAGATAAAAATATATCATCATGAAC
AATAAAACTGTCTGCTTACATAAACAGTAATACAAGGGGTGTTATGAGCCATATTCAACGGGAAACGTCG
AGGCCGCGATTAAATTCCAACATGGATGCTGATTTATATGGGTATAAATGGGCTCGCGATAATGTCGGGC
AATCAGGTGCGACAATCTATCGCTTGTATGGGAAGCCCGATGCGCCAGAGTTGTTTCTGAAACATGGCAA
AGGTAGCGTTGCCAATGATGTTACAGATGAGATGGTCAGACTAAACTGGCTGACGGAATTTATGCCTCTT
CCGACCATCAAGCATTTTATCCGTACTCCTGATGATGCATGGTTACTCACCACTGCGATCCCCGGAAAAA
CAGCATTCCAGGTATTAGAAGAATATCCTGATTCAGGTGAAAATATTGTTGATGCGCTGGCAGTGTTCCT
GCGCCGGTTGCATTCGATTCCTGTTTGTAATTGTCCTTTTAACAGCGATCGCGTATTTCGTCTCGCTCAG
GCGCAATCACGAATGAATAACGGTTTGGTTGATGCGAGTGATTTTGATGACGAGCGTAATGGCTGGCCTG
TTGAACAAGTCTGGAAAGAAATGCATAAACTTTTGCCATTCTCACCGGATTCAGTCGTCACTCATGGTGA
TTTCTCACTTGATAACCTTATTTTTGACGAGGGGAAATTAATAGGTTGTATTGATGTTGGACGAGTCGGA
ATCGCAGACCGATACCAGGATCTTGCCATCCTATGGAACTGCCTCGGTGAGTTTTCTCCTTCATTACAGA
AACGGCTTTTTCAAAAATATGGTATTGATAATCCTGATATGAATAAATTGCAGTTTCATTTGATGCTCGA
TGAGTTTTTCTAATCAGAATTGGTTAATTGGTTGTAACACTGGCAGAGCATTACGCTGACTTGACGGGAC
GGCGCAAGCTCATGACCAAAATCCCTTAACGTGAGTTACGCGTCGTTCCACTGAGCGTCAGACCCCGTAG
AAAAGATCAAAGGATCTTCTTGAGATCCTTTTTTTCTGCGCGTAATCTGCTGCTTGCAAACAAAAAAACC
ACCGCTACCAGCGGTGGTTTGTTTGCCGGATCAAGAGCTACCAACTCTTTTTCCGAAGGTAACTGGCTTC
AGCAGAGCGCAGATACCAAATACTGTTCTTCTAGTGTAGCCGTAGTTAGGCCACCACTTCAAGAACTCTG
TAGCACCGCCTACATACCTCGCTCTGCTAATCCTGTTACCAGTGGCTGCTGCCAGTGGCGATAAGTCGTG
TCTTACCGGGTTGGACTCAAGACGATAGTTACCGGATAAGGCGCAGCGGTCGGGCTGAACGGGGGGTTCG
TGCACACAGCCCAGCTTGGAGCGAACGACCTACACCGAACTGAGATACCTACAGCGTGAGCTATGAGAAA
GCGCCACGCTTCCCGAAGGGAGAAAGGCGGACAGGTATCCGGTAAGCGGCAGGGTCGGAACAGGAGAGCG
CACGAGGGAGCTTCCAGGGGGAAACGCCTGGTATCTTTATAGTCCTGTCGGGTTTCGCCACCTCTGACTT
GAGCGTCGATTTTTGTGATGCTCGTCAGGGGGGCGGAGCCTATGGAAAAACGCCAGCAACGCGGCCTTTT
TACGGTTCCTGGCCTTTTGCTGGCCTTTTGCTCACATGTT
